>Addgene plasmid #164425 | AAV-hRedOpsin-fCD200 | addgene full sequence | sequence record 324070 | Addgene NGS Result
AGGCTGCGCGCTCGCTCGCTCACTGAGGCCGCCCGGGCAAAGCCCGGGCGTCGGGCGACCTTTGGTCGCC
CGGCCTCAGTGAGCGAGCGAGCGCGCAGAGAGGGAGTGGCCAACTCCATCACTAGGGGTTCCTTGTAGTT
AATGATTAACCCGCCATGCTACTTATCTACGTAGCCATGCTCTAGGAAGATCGGAATTCGCCCTTAAGCT
AGCCTACAGCAGCCAGGGTGAGATTATGAGGCTGAGCTGAGAATATCAAGACTGTACCGAGTAGGGGGCC
TTGGCAAGTGTGGAGAGCCCGGCAGCTGGGGCAGAGGGCGGAGTACGGTGTGCGTTTACGGACCTCTTCA
AACGAGGTAGGAAGGTCAGAAGTCAAAAAGGGAACAAATGATGTTTAACCACACAAAAATGAAAATCCAA
TGGTTGGATATCCATTCCAAATACACAAAGGCAACGGATAAGTGATCCGGGCCAGGCACAGAAGGCCATG
CACCCGTAGGATTGCACTCAGAGCTCCCAAATGCATAGGAATAGAAGGGTGGGTGCAGGAGGCTGAGGGG
TGGGGAAAGGGCATGGGTGTTTCATGAGGACAGAGCTTCCGTTTCATGCAATGAAAAGAGTTTGGAGACG
GATGGTGGTGACTGGACTATACACTTACACACGGTAGCGATGGTACACTTTGTATTATGTATATTTTACC
ACGATCTTTTTAAAGTGTCAAAGGCAAATGGCCAAATGGTTCCTTGTCCTATAGCTGTAGCAGCCATCGG
CTGTTAGTGACAAAGCCCCTGAGTCAAGATGACAGCAGCCCCCATAACTCCTAATCGGCTCTCCCGCGTG
GAGTCATTTAGGAGTAGTCGCATTAGAGACAAGTCCAACATCTAATCTTCCACCCTGGCCAGGGCCCCAG
CTGGCAGCGAGGGTGGGAGACTCCGGGCAGAGCAGAGGGCGCTGACATTGGGGCCCGGCCTGGCTTGGGT
CCCTCTGGCCTTTCCCCAGGGGCCCTCTTTCCTTGGGGCTTTCTTGGGCCGCCACTGCTCCCGCTCCTCT
CCCCCCATCCCACCCCCTCACCCCCTCGTTCTTCATATCCTTCTCTAGTGCTCCCTCCACTTTCATCCAC
CCTTCTGCAAGAGTGTGGGACCACAAATGAGTTTTCACCTGGCCTGGGGACACACGTGCCCCCACAGGTG
CTGAGTGACTTTCTAGGACAGTAATCTGCTTTAGGCTAAAATGGGACTTGATCTTCTGTTAGCCCTAATC
ATCAATTAGCAGAGCCGGTGAAGGTGCAGAACCTACCGCCTTTCCAGGCCTCCTCCCACCTCTGCCACCT
CCACTCTCCTTCCTGGGATGTGGGGGCTGGCACACGTGTGGCCCAGGGCATTGGTGGGATTGCACTGAGC
TGGGTCATTAGCGTAATCCTGGACAAGGGCAGACAGGGCGAGCGGAGGGCCAGCTCCGGGGCTCAGGCAA
GGCTGGGGGCTTCCCCCAGACACCCCACTCCTCCTCTGCTGGACCCCCACTTCATAGGGCACTTCGTGTT
CTCAAAGGGCTTCCAAATAGCATGGTGGCCTTGGATGCCCAGGGAAGCCTCAGAGTTGCTTATCTCCCTC
TAGACAGAAGGGGAATCTCGGTCAAGAGGGAGAGGTCGCCCTGTTCAAGGCCACCCAGCCAGCTCATGGC
GGTAATGGGACAAGGCTGGCCAGCCATCCCACCCTCAGAAGGGACCCGGTGGGGCAGGTGATCTCAGAGG
AGGCTCACTTCTGGGTCTCACATTCTTGGATCCGGTTCCAGGCCTCGGCCCTAAATAGTCTCCCTGGGCT
TTCAAGAGAACCACATGAGAAAGGAGGATTCGGGCTCTGAGCAGTTTCACCACCCACCCCCCAGTCTGCA
AATCCTGACCCGTGGGTCCACCTGCCCCAAAGGCGGACGCAGGACAGTAGAAGGGAACAGAGAACACATA
AACACAGAGAGGGCCACAGCGGCTCCCACAGTCACCGCCACCTTCCTGGCGGGGATGGGTGGGGCGTCTG
AGTTTGGTTCCCAGCAAATCCCTCTGAGCCGCCCTTGCGGGCTCGCCTCAGGAGCAGGGGAGCAAGAGGT
GGGAGGAGGAGGTCTAAGTCCCAGGCCCAATTAAGAGATCAGGTAGTGTAGGGTTTGGGAGCTTTTAAGG
TGAAGAGGCCCGGGCTGATCCCACAGGCCAGTATAAAGCGCCGTGACCCTCAGGTGATGCGCCAGGGCCG
GCTGCCGTCGGGGACAGGGCTTTCCATAGCGGCCGCGCCGCCACCATGGGCAGTCTGGTATTCAGGAGAC
CTTTCTGCCATCTCTCCACCTACAGCCTGATTTGGGGCATGGCAGCAGTAGCGCTGAGCACAGCTCAAGT
GGAAGTGGTGACCCAGGATGAAAGAAAGGCGCTGCACACAACTGCATCCTTACGATGTTCTCTAAAAACA
TCCCAGGAACCCTTGATTGTGACATGGCAGAAAAAGAAAGCCGTGAGCCCAGAAAACATGGTCACCTACA
GCAAAACCCATGGGGTTGTAATCCAGCCTGCCTACAAAGACAGGATAAATGTCACAGAGCTGGGACTCTG
GAACTCAAGCATCACCTTCTGGAACACAACATTGGAAGATGAGGGCTGCTACATGTGTCTCTTCAACACG
TTTGGTTCTCAGAAGGTCTCAGGAACAGCTTGCCTTACCCTCTATGTACAGCCCATAGTACACCTTCACT
ACAACTATTTTGAAGACCACCTAAACATCACTTGCTCTGCGACTGCCCGTCCAGCCCCTGCCATCTCCTG
GAAGGGTACTGGGACAGGAATTGAGAATAGTACCGAGAGTCACTTCCATTCAAATGGGACTACATCTGTC
ACCAGCATCCTCCGGGTCAAAGACCCCAAAACTCAAGTTGGGAAGGAAGTGATCTGCCAGGTTTTATACC
TGGGGAATGTGATTGACTACAAGCAGAGTCTGGACAAAGGATTTTGGTTTTCAGTTCCACTGTTGCTAAG
CATTGTTTCTCTGGTAATTCTTCTGATCTTGATCTCCATCTTACTATACTGGAAACGTCACCGAAATCAG
GAGCGGGGTGAATCATCACAGGGGATGCAAAGAATGAAATAAACCGGTAATCAACCTCTGGATTACAAAA
TTTGTGAAAGATTGACTGGTATTCTTAACTATGTTGCTCCTTTTACGCTATGTGGATACGCTGCTTTAAT
GCCTTTGTATCATGCTATTGCTTCCCGTATGGCTTTCATTTTCTCCTCCTTGTATAAATCCTGGTTGCTG
TCTCTTTATGAGGAGTTGTGGCCCGTTGTCAGGCAACGTGGCGTGGTGTGCACTGTGTTTGCTGACGCAA
CCCCCACTGGTTGGGGCATTGCCACCACCTGTCAGCTCCTTTCCGGGACTTTCGCTTTCCCCCTCCCTAT
TGCCACGGCGGAACTCATCGCCGCCTGCCTTGCCCGCTGCTGGACAGGGGCTCGGCTGTTGGGCACTGAC
AATTCCGTGGTGTTGTCGGGGAAGCTGACGTCCTTTCCATGGCTGCTCGCCTGTGTTGCCACCTGGATTC
TGCGCGGGACGTCCTTCTGCTACGTCCCTTCGGCCCTCAATCCAGCGGACCTTCCTTCCCGCGGCCTGCT
GCCGGCTCTGCGGCCTCTTCCGCGTCTTCGAGATCTGCCTCGACTGTGCCTTCTAGTTGCCAGCCATCTG
TTGTTTGCCCCTCCCCCGTGCCTTCCTTGACCCTGGAAGGTGCCACTCCCACTGTCCTTTCCTAATAAAA
TGAGGAAATTGCATCGCATTGTCTGAGTAGGTGTCATTCTATTCTGGGGGGTGGGGTGGGGCAGGACAGC
AAGGGGGAGGATTGGGAAGACAATAGCAGGCATGCTGGGGACTCGAGTTAAGGGCGAATTCCCGATAAGG
ATCTTCCTAGAGCATGGCTACGTAGATAAGTAGCATGGCGGGTTAATCATTAACTACAAGGAACCCCTAG
TGATGGAGTTGGCCACTCCCTCTCTGCGCGCTCGCTCGCTCACTGAGGCCGGGCGACCAAAGGTCGCCCG
ACGCCCGGGCTTTGCCCGGGCGGCCTCAGTGAGCGAGCGAGCGCGCAGCCTTAATTAACCTAATTCACTG
GCCGTCGTTTTACAACGTCGTGACTGGGAAAACCCTGGCGTTACCCAACTTAATCGCCTTGCAGCACATC
CCCCTTTCGCCAGCTGGCGTAATAGCGAAGAGGCCCGCACCGATCGCCCTTCCCAACAGTTGCGCAGCCT
GAATGGCGAATGGG
[124 nt withheld, positions 4285-4408]
C
[91 nt withheld, positions 4410-4500]
A
[49 nt withheld, positions 4502-4550]
CCTTTGACGTTGGAGTCCACGTTCTTT
[37 nt withheld, positions 4578-4614]
ACCCTATCTCGGTCTATTCTTTTGATTTATAAGGGATTTTGCCGATTTCGGCCTATTGGTTAAAAAATGA
GCTGATTTAACAAAAATTTAACGCGAATTTTAACAAAATATTAACGCTTACAATTTAGGTGGCACTTTTC
GGGGAAATGTGCGCGGAACCCCTATTTGTTTATTTTTCTAAATACATTCAAATATGTATCCGCTCATGAG
ACAATAACCCTGATAAATGCTTCAATAATATTGAAAAAGGAAGAGTATGAGTATTCAACATTTCCGTGTC
GCCCTTATTCCCTTTTTTGCGGCATTTTGCCTTCCTGTTTTTGCTCACCCAGAAACGCTGGTGAAAGTAA
AAGATGCTGAAGATCAGTTGGGTGCACGAGTGGGTTACATCGAACTGGATCTCAACAGCGGTAAGATCCT
TGAGAGTTTTCGCCCCGAAGAACGTTTTCCAATGATGAGCACTTTTAAAGTTCTGCTATGTGGCGCGGTA
TTATCCCGTATTGACGCCGGGCAAGAGCAACTCGGTCGCCGCATACACTATTCTCAGAATGACTTGGTTG
AGTACTCACCAGTCACAGAAAAGCATCTTACGGATGGCATGACAGTAAGAGAATTATGCAGTGCTGCCAT
AACCATGAGTGATAACACTGCGGCCAACTTACTTCTGACAACGATCGGAGGACCGAAGGAGCTAACCGCT
TTTTTGCACAACATGGGGGATCATGTAACTCGCCTTGATCGTTGGGAACCGGAGCTGAATGAAGCCATAC
CAAACGACGAGCGTGACACCACGATGCCTGTAGCAATGGCAACAACGTTGCGCAAACTATTAACTGGCGA
ACTACTTACTCTAGCTTCCCGGCAACAATTAATAGACTGGATGGAGGCGGATAAAGTTGCAGGACCACTT
CTGCGCTCGGCCCTTCCGGCTGGCTGGTTTATTGCTGATAAATCTGGAGCCGGTGAGCGTGGGTCTCGCG
GTATCATTGCAGCACTGGGGCCAGATGGTAAGCCCTCCCGTATCGTAGTTATCTACACGACGGGGAGTCA
GGCAACTATGGATGAACGAAATAGACAGATCGCTGAGATAGGTGCCTCACTGATTAAGCATTGGTAACTG
TCAGACCAAGTTTACTCATATATACTTTAGATTGATTTAAAACTTCATTTTTAATTTAAAAGGATCTAGG
TGAAGATCCTTTTTGATAATCTCATGACCAAAATCCCTTAACGTGAGTTTTCGTTCCACTGAGCGTCAGA
CCCCGTAGAAAAGATCAAAGGATCTTCTTGAGATCCTTTTTTTCTGCGCGTAATCTGCTGCTTGCAAACA
AAAAAACCACCGCTACCAGCGGTGGTTTGTTTGCCGGATCAAGAGCTACCAACTCTTTTTCCGAAGGTAA
CTGGCTTCAGCAGAGCGCAGATACCAAATACTGTTCTTCTAGTGTAGCCGTAGTTAGGCCACCACTTCAA
GAACTCTGTAGCACCGCCTACATACCTCGCTCTGCTAATCCTGTTACCAGTGGCTGCTGCCAGTGGCGAT
AAGTCGTGTCTTACCGGGTTGGACTCAAGACGATAGTTACCGGATAAGGCGCAGCGGTCGGGCTGAACGG
GGGGTTCGTGCACACAGCCCAGCTTGGAGCGAACGACCTACACCGAACTGAGATACCTACAGCGTGAGCT
ATGAGAAAGCGCCACGCTTCCCGAAGGGAGAAAGGCGGACAGGTATCCGGTAAGCGGCAGGGTCGGAACA
GGAGAGCGCACGAGGGAGCTTCCAGGGGGAAACGCCTGGTATCTTTATAGTCCTGTCGGGTTTCGCCACC
TCTGACTTGAGCGTCGATTTTTGTGATGCTCGTCAGGGGGGCGGAGCCTATGGAAAAACGCCAGCAACGC
GGCCTTTTTACGGTTCCTGGCCTTTTGCTGGCCTTTTGCTCACATGTTCTTTCCTGCGTTATCCCCTGAT
TCTGTGGATAACCGTATTACCGCCTTTGAGTGAGCTGATACCGCTCGCCGCAGCCGAACGACCGAGCGCA
GCGAGTCAGTGAGCGAGGAAGCGGAAGAGCGCCCAATACGCAAACCGCCTCTCCCCGCGCGTTGGCCGAT
TCATTAATGCAGCTGGCACGACAGGTTTCCCGACTGGAAAGCGGGCAGTGAGCGCAACGCAATTAATGTG
AGTTAGCTCACTCATTAGGCACCCCAGGCTTTACACTTTATGCTTCCGGCTCGTATGTTGTGTGGAATTG
TGAGCGGATAACAATTTCACACAGGAAACAGCTATGACCATGATTACGCCAGATTTAATTAAGGCCTTAA
TT
Features (pLannotate 1.2.2; 14 found; start..end, strand, type, name):
      3..133     -  repeat_region  AAV2 ITR (fragment): inverted terminal repeat of adeno-associated virus serotype 2 inverted
   2286..3119    +  CDS            Cd200: OX2G_MOUSE - Also known as Mox2. Experimental evidence at protein level: Swiss-Prot protein existence level 1. Costimulates T-cell proliferation. May regulate myeloid cell activity in a variety of tissues (By similarity). From Mus musculus (Mouse).
   3129..3670    +  misc_feature   WPRE (fragment): woodchuck hepatitis virus posttranscriptional regulatory element
   3684..3891    +  polyA_signal   bGH poly(A) signal: bovine growth hormone polyadenylation signal
   3979..4109    +  repeat_region  AAV2 ITR (fragment): inverted terminal repeat of adeno-associated virus serotype 2 inverted
   4123..4280    +  CDS            lacZα (fragment): LacZα fragment of β-galactosidase; lacZ fragment
   4285..4713    +  rep_origin     f1 ori (sequence partly withheld): f1 bacteriophage origin of replication; arrow indicates direction of (+) strand synthesis
   4766..4870    +  promoter       AmpR promoter: bla
   4871..5731    +  CDS            AmpR: β-lactamase; bla; confers resistance to ampicillin, carbenicillin, and related antibiotics
   5902..6490    +  rep_origin     ori: high-copy-number ColE1/pMB1/pBR322/pUC origin of replication
   6673..6765    +  CDS            lacI (fragment): lac repressor; lacI; The lac repressor binds to the lac operator to inhibit transcription in E. coli. This inhibition can be relieved by adding lactose or isopropyl-β-D-thiogalactopyranoside (IPTG).
   6778..6799    +  protein_bind   CAP binding site: CAP binding activates transcription in the presence of cAMP. E. coli catabolite activator protein
   6814..6844    +  promoter       lac promoter: promoter for the E. coli lac operon
   6852..6868    +  protein_bind   lac operator: The lac repressor binds to the lac operator to inhibit transcription in E. coli. This inhibition can be relieved by adding lactose or isopropyl-β-D-thiogalactopyranoside (IPTG). lac repressor encoded by lacI
