[The description below was written by a language model from this plasmid's Addgene catalogue record and pLannotate feature annotations shown in this document.]
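Description:
AAV-hRedOpsin-fCD200 is an adeno-associated virus transfer (cis) plasmid built on the AAV-MCS8 backbone for expressing full-length mouse CD200 (OX-2 membrane glycoprotein) in photoreceptors. The expression cassette sits between two AAV2 inverted terminal repeats, the only viral elements needed in cis for replication and packaging of the intervening DNA into AAV particles when rep, cap and helper functions are supplied separately. According to the catalogue entry, transcription is driven by the human red opsin promoter. This element is not annotated in the feature table, but an unannotated stretch of roughly 2 kb lies between the upstream ITR and the Cd200 coding sequence, where the promoter would be expected. The Cd200 open reading frame, cloned between NotI and AgeI sites, is followed by a WPRE, which enhances transcript stability and expression, and a bovine growth hormone polyadenylation signal. No epitope tag or reporter is annotated.

Outside the ITRs the plasmid carries standard bacterial maintenance elements: a high-copy ColE1/pUC-type origin, an ampicillin resistance gene with its own promoter, an f1 phage origin, and remnants of the lac region (lacZα and lacI fragments, lac promoter and operator) left over from the parental cloning vector. The recorded growth strain is a recombination-deficient host, as commonly used to preserve ITR integrity. The sequenced record is 6,926 nt, so the "total vector size" of 854 bp in the catalogue probably reflects the insert size rather than the whole plasmid. The associated publication concerns gene therapy to improve cone survival and function in mouse models of retinitis pigmentosa, which suggests use for AAV-mediated delivery of CD200 to the retina.
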