Addgene plasmid #164425: AAV-hRedOpsin-fCD200
Purpose: AAV plasmid expressing full-length CD200 in photoreceptors
Depositing lab: Connie Cepko. Depositing organization: Harvard Medical School. Publication: Soluble CX3CL1 gene therapy improves cone survival and function in mouse models of retinitis pigmentosa. Wang SK, Xue Y, Rana P, Hong CM, Cepko CL. Proc Natl Acad Sci U S A. 2019 May 14;116(20):10140-10149. doi: 10.1073/pnas.1901787116. Epub 2019 Apr 29. PubMed 31036641.
Backbone
  Vector backbone: AAV-MCS8
  Backbone manufacturer: Jeng-Shin Lee, Harvard University
  Backbone size w/o insert (bp): 6062
  Total vector size (bp): 854
  Vector type: Mammalian Expression, AAV
Growth in bacteria
  Bacterial resistance: Ampicillin, 100 μg/mL
  Growth temperature: 37°C
  Growth strain: NEB Stable
  Copy number: Unknown
Gene/Insert
  Gene/Insert name: CD200 (alt names: Cluster of Differentiation 200; OX-2 membrane glycoprotein)
  Species: M. musculus (mouse)
  Entrez Gene: Cd200 (a.k.a. Mox, Mox2, OX, OX2)
  Promoter: human red opsin
  Cloning method: Restriction Enzyme; 5′ cloning site NotI (not destroyed); 3′ cloning site AgeI (not destroyed)
  Sequencing primers: 5′ gttgtaatccagcctgccta; 3′ gtcccagtacccttccagga
Terms and licenses: Academic/Nonprofit Terms; Industry Terms: Not Available to Industry
How to cite: AAV-hRedOpsin-fCD200 was a gift from Connie Cepko (Addgene plasmid # 164425 ; http://n2t.net/addgene:164425 ; RRID:Addgene_164425)
